>Addgene plasmid #236818 | pNL [NlucP/ARE/Hygro] Vector | addgene full sequence | sequence record 472870 | Addgene NGS Result
GGCCTAACTGGCCGGTACCTGAGCTCTAGCTTGGAAATGACATTGCTAATGGTGACAAAGCAACTTTTAG
CTTGGAAATGACATTGCTAATGGTGACAAAGCAACTTTCTCGAGGATATCAAGATCTGGCCTCGGCGGCC
AAGCTTAGACACTAGAGGGTATATAATGGAAGCTCGACTTCCAGCTTGGCAATCCGGTACTGTTGGTAAA
GCCACCATGGTCTTCACACTCGAAGATTTCGTTGGGGACTGGCGACAGACAGCCGGCTACAACCTGGACC
AAGTCCTTGAACAGGGAGGTGTGTCCAGTTTGTTTCAGAATCTCGGGGTGTCCGTAACTCCGATCCAAAG
GATTGTCCTGAGCGGTGAAAATGGGCTGAAGATCGACATCCATGTCATCATCCCGTATGAAGGTCTGAGC
GGCGACCAAATGGGCCAGATCGAAAAAATTTTTAAGGTGGTGTACCCTGTGGATGATCATCACTTTAAGG
TGATCCTGCACTATGGCACACTGGTAATCGACGGGGTTACGCCGAACATGATCGACTATTTCGGACGGCC
GTATGAAGGCATCGCCGTGTTCGACGGCAAAAAGATCACTGTAACAGGGACCCTGTGGAACGGCAACAAA
ATTATCGACGAGCGCCTGATCAACCCCGACGGCTCCCTGCTGTTCCGAGTAACCATCAACGGAGTGACCG
GCTGGCGGCTGTGCGAACGCATTCTGGCGAATTCTCACGGCTTTCCGCCTGAGGTTGAAGAGCAAGCCGC
CGGTACATTGCCTATGTCCTGCGCACAAGAAAGCGGTATGGACCGGCACCCAGCCGCTTGTGCTTCAGCT
CGCATCAACGTCTAAGGCCGCGACTCTAGAGTCGGGGCGGCCGGCCGCTTCGAGCAGACATGATAAGATA
CATTGATGAGTTTGGACAAACCACAACTAGAATGCAGTGAAAAAAATGCTTTATTTGTGAAATTTGTGAT
GCTATTGCTTTATTTGTAACCATTATAAGCTGCAATAAACAAGTTAACAACAACAATTGCATTCATTTTA
TGTTTCAGGTTCAGGGGGAGGTGTGGGAGGTTTTTTAAAGCAAGTAAAACCTCTACAAATGTGGTAAAAT
CGATAAGGATCCGTTTGCGTATTGGGCGCTCTTCCGCTGATCTGCGCAGCACCATGGCCTGAAATAACCT
CTGAAAGAGGAACTTGGTTAGCTACCTTCTGAGGCGGAAAGAACCAGCTGTGGAATGTGTGTCAGTTAGG
GTGTGGAAAGTCCCCAGGCTCCCCAGCAGGCAGAAGTATGCAAAGCATGCATCTCAATTAGTCAGCAACC
AGGTGTGGAAAGTCCCCAGGCTCCCCAGCAGGCAGAAGTATGCAAAGCATGCATCTCAATTAGTCAGCAA
CCATAGTCCCGCCCCTAACTCCGCCCATCCCGCCCCTAACTCCGCCCAGTTCCGCCCATTCTCCGCCCCA
TGGCTGACTAATTTTTTTTATTTATGCAGAGGCCGAGGCCGCCTCTGCCTCTGAGCTATTCCAGAAGTAG
TGAGTAGGCTTTTTTGGAGGCCTAGGCTTTTGCAAAAAGCTCGATTCTTCTGACACTAGCGCCACCATGA
AGAAGCCCGAACTCACCGCTACCAGCGTTGAAAAATTTCTCATCGAGAAGTTCGACAGTGTGAGCGACCT
GATGCAGTTGTCGGAGGGCGAAGAGAGCCGAGCCTTCAGCTTCGATGTCGGCGGACGCGGCTATGTACTG
CGGGTGAATAGCTGCGCTGATGGCTTCTACAAAGACCGCTACGTGTACCGCCACTTCGCCAGCGCTGCAC
TACCCATCCCCGAAGTGTTGGACATCGGCGAGTTCAGCGAGAGCCTGACATACTGCATCAGTAGACGCGC
CCAAGGCGTTACTCTCCAAGACCTCCCCGAAACAGAGCTGCCTGCTGTGTTACAGCCTGTCGCCGAAGCT
ATGGATGCTATTGCCGCCGCCGACCTCAGTCAAACCAGCGGCTTCGGCCCATTCGGGCCCCAAGGCATCG
GCCAGTACACAACCTGGCGGGATTTCATTTGCGCCATTGCTGATCCCCATGTCTACCACTGGCAGACCGT
GATGGACGACACCGTGTCCGCCAGCGTAGCTCAAGCCCTGGACGAACTGATGCTGTGGGCCGAAGACTGT
CCCGAGGTGCGCCACCTCGTCCATGCCGACTTCGGCAGCAACAACGTCCTGACCGACAACGGCCGCATCA
CCGCCGTAATCGACTGGTCCGAAGCTATGTTCGGGGACAGTCAGTACGAGGTGGCCAACATCTTCTTCTG
GCGGCCCTGGCTGGCTTGCATGGAGCAGCAGACTCGCTACTTCGAGCGCCGGCATCCCGAGCTGGCCGGC
AGCCCTCGTCTGCGAGCCTACATGCTGCGCATCGGCCTGGATCAGCTCTACCAGAGCCTCGTGGACGGCA
ACTTCGACGATGCTGCCTGGGCTCAAGGCCGCTGCGATGCCATCGTCCGCAGCGGGGCCGGCACCGTCGG
TCGCACACAAATCGCTCGCCGGAGCGCAGCCGTATGGACCGACGGCTGCGTCGAGGTGCTGGCCGACAGC
GGCAACCGCCGGCCCAGTACACGACCGCGCGCTAAGGAGGTAGGTCGAGTTTAAACTCTAGAACCGGTCA
TGGCCGCAATAAAATATCTTTATTTTCATTACATCTGTGTGTTGGTTTTTTGTGTGTTCGAACTAGATGC
TGTCGACCGATGCCCTTGAGAGCCTTCAACCCAGTCAGCTCCTTCCGGTGGGCGCGGGGCATGACTATCG
TCGCCGCACTTATGACTGTCTTCTTTATCATGCAACTCGTAGGACAGGTGCCGGCAGCGCTCTTCCGCTT
CCTCGCTCACTGACTCGCTGCGCTCGGTCGTTCGGCTGCGGCGAGCGGTATCAGCTCACTCAAAGGCGGT
AATACGGTTATCCACAGAATCAGGGGATAACGCAGGAAAGAACATGTGAGCAAAAGGCCAGCAAAAGGCC
AGGAACCGTAAAAAGGCCGCGTTGCTGGCGTTTTTCCATAGGCTCCGCCCCCCTGACGAGCATCACAAAA
ATCGACGCTCAAGTCAGAGGTGGCGAAACCCGACAGGACTATAAAGATACCAGGCGTTTCCCCCTGGAAG
CTCCCTCGTGCGCTCTCCTGTTCCGACCCTGCCGCTTACCGGATACCTGTCCGCCTTTCTCCCTTCGGGA
AGCGTGGCGCTTTCTCATAGCTCACGCTGTAGGTATCTCAGTTCGGTGTAGGTCGTTCGCTCCAAGCTGG
GCTGTGTGCACGAACCCCCCGTTCAGCCCGACCGCTGCGCCTTATCCGGTAACTATCGTCTTGAGTCCAA
CCCGGTAAGACACGACTTATCGCCACTGGCAGCAGCCACTGGTAACAGGATTAGCAGAGCGAGGTATGTA
GGCGGTGCTACAGAGTTCTTGAAGTGGTGGCCTAACTACGGCTACACTAGAAGAACAGTATTTGGTATCT
GCGCTCTGCTGAAGCCAGTTACCTTCGGAAAAAGAGTTGGTAGCTCTTGATCCGGCAAACAAACCACCGC
TGGTAGCGGTGGTTTTTTTGTTTGCAAGCAGCAGATTACGCGCAGAAAAAAAGGATCTCAAGAAGATCCT
TTGATCTTTTCTACGGGGTCTGACGCTCAGTGGAACGAAAACTCACGTTAAGGGATTTTGGTCATGAGAT
TATCAAAAAGGATCTTCACCTAGATCCTTTTAAATTAAAAATGAAGTTTTAAATCAATCTAAAGTATATA
TGAGTAAACTTGGTCTGACAGCGGCCGCAAATGCTAAACCACTGCAGTGGTTACCAGTGCTTGATCAGTG
AGGCACCGATCTCAGCGATCTGCCTATTTCGTTCGTCCATAGTGGCCTGACTCCCCGTCGTGTAGATCAC
TACGATTCGTGAGGGCTTACCATCAGGCCCCAGCGCAGCAATGATGCCGCGAGAGCCGCGTTCACCGGCC
CCCGATTTGTCAGCAATGAACCAGCCAGCAGGGAGGGCCGAGCGAAGAAGTGGTCCTGCTACTTTGTCCG
CCTCCATCCAGTCTATGAGCTGCTGTCGTGATGCTAGAGTAAGAAGTTCGCCAGTGAGTAGTTTCCGAAG
AGTTGTGGCCATTGCTACTGGCATCGTGGTATCACGCTCGTCGTTCGGTATGGCTTCGTTCAACTCTGGT
TCCCAGCGGTCAAGCCGGGTCACATGATCACCCATATTATGAAGAAATGCAGTCAGCTCCTTAGGGCCTC
CGATCGTTGTCAGAAGTAAGTTGGCCGCGGTGTTGTCGCTCATGGTAATGGCAGCACTACACAATTCTCT
TACCGTCATGCCATCCGTAAGATGCTTTTCCGTGACCGGCGAGTACTCAACCAAGTCGTTTTGTGAGTAG
TGTATACGGCGACCAAGCTGCTCTTGCCCGGCGTCTATACGGGACAACACCGCGCCACATAGCAGTACTT
TGAAAGTGCTCATCATCGGGAATCGTTCTTCGGGGCGGAAAGACTCAAGGATCTTGCCGCTATTGAGATC
CAGTTCGATATAGCCCACTCTTGCACCCAGTTGATCTTCAGCATCTTTTACTTTCACCAGCGTTTCGGGG
TGTGCAAAAACAGGCAAGCAAAATGCCGCAAAGAAGGGAATGAGTGCGACACGAAAATGTTGGATGCTCA
TACTCGTCCTTTTTCAATATTATTGAAGCATTTATCAGGGTTACTAGTACGTCTCTCAAGGATAAGTAAG
TAATATTAAGGTACGGGAGGTATTGGACAGGCCGCAATAAAATATCTTTATTTTCATTACATCTGTGTGT
TGGTTTTTTGTGTGAATCGATAGTACTAACATACGCTCTCCATCAAAACAAAACGAAACAAAACAAACTA
GCAAAATAGGCTGTCCCCAGTGCAAGTGCAGGTGCCAGAACATTTCTCT
Features (pLannotate 1.2.2; 14 found; start..end, strand, type, name):
    153..184     +  promoter       minP: minimal TATA-box promoter with low basal activity
    217..729     +  CDS            Nluc: NanoLuc® luciferase human codon-optimized
    742..852     +  CDS            ODC1 (fragment): DCOR_HUMAN - Experimental evidence at protein level: Swiss-Prot protein existence level 1. Catalyzes the first and rate-limiting step of polyamine biosynthesis that converts ornithine into putrescine, which is the precursor for the polyamines, spermidine and spermine. Polyamines are essential for cell proliferation and are implicated in cellular processes, ranging from DNA replication to apoptosis. From Homo sapiens (Human).
    904..1025    -  polyA_signal   SV40 poly(A) signal: SV40 polyadenylation signal
   1051..1182    -  CDS            LT_SV40 (fragment): Experimental evidence at protein level: Swiss-Prot protein existence level 1. Isoform 17kT antigen targets host RBL2 for degradation and promotes cell proliferation. Transactivates host cyclin A promoter through its J domain. From Simian virus 40 (SV40).
   1219..1576    +  promoter       SV40 promoter: SV40 enhancer and early promoter
   1607..2644    +  CDS            HygR: hygromycin B phosphotransferase confers resistance to hygromycin
   2668..2716    +  polyA_signal   poly(A) signal: synthetic polyadenylation signal
   2732..2863    +  CDS            TcR (fragment): tetracycline efflux protein; tet; confers resistance to tetracycline
   3043..3631    -  rep_origin     ori: high-copy-number ColE1/pMB1/pBR322/pUC origin of replication
   3831..4691    -  CDS            AmpR: β-lactamase confers resistance to ampicillin, carbenicillin, and related antibiotics
   4692..4733    -  promoter       AmpR promoter (fragment): bla
   4796..4844    +  polyA_signal   poly(A) signal: synthetic polyadenylation signal
   4858..4949    +  misc_feature   pause site: RNA polymerase II transcriptional pause signal from the human α2 globin gene
