[The description below was written by a language model from this plasmid's Addgene catalogue record and pLannotate feature annotations shown in this document.]
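Description:
pNL [NlucP/ARE/Hygro] Vector is a 4,949-nt mammalian luciferase reporter plasmid, listed as derived from the pNL1.1.CMV[Nluc/CMV] backbone. It reports transcriptional activity driven by a human ARE response element. It is maintained in E. coli through a high-copy ColE1/pUC-type origin with ampicillin selection (AmpR with a fragment of the bla promoter). For mammalian cells it carries a hygromycin B phosphotransferase cassette under the SV40 enhancer/early promoter, closed by a synthetic poly(A) signal, which allows selection of stably transfected cells.

The reporter unit consists of the ARE insert placed with minP, a minimal TATA-box promoter with low basal activity, so that expression depends largely on factors acting at the response element. The ARE itself is not annotated as a separate feature. It presumably lies in the roughly 150 nt upstream of minP, though the table does not confirm this. minP drives human codon-optimised NanoLuc luciferase, followed in frame position by a fragment of human ornithine decarboxylase (ODC1). This fragment corresponds to the "P" in NlucP: the ODC-derived PEST-type degradation sequence shortens reporter half-life, so the luminescence signal follows changes in transcription more closely. An SV40 poly(A) signal lies downstream of the reporter, although it is annotated on the opposite strand. A synthetic poly(A) signal and an RNA polymerase II pause site from the human α2-globin gene lie upstream of the response element, where they limit read-through transcription from the backbone and reduce background. Short fragments matching SV40 large T antigen and TcR appear to be backbone remnants rather than functional genes.

The stated purpose is ARE-dependent luciferase reporter assays. The record does not expand the abbreviation ARE or specify the pathway being monitored.
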