Addgene plasmid #236818: pNL [NlucP/ARE/Hygro] Vector
Purpose: Express ARE response element in luciferase reporter assay
Depositing lab: Promega Corporation.
Backbone
  Vector backbone: pNL1.1.CMV[Nluc/CMV] Vector
  Vector type: Luciferase
  Selectable markers: Hygromycin
Growth in bacteria
  Bacterial resistance: Ampicillin, 100 μg/mL
  Growth temperature: 37°C
  Growth strain: DH5alpha
  Copy number: High Copy
Gene/Insert
  Gene/Insert name: ARE
  Species: H. sapiens (human)
  Mutation: None
  Promoter: minP
  Tag / fusion protein: NanoLuc (R) (N terminal on backbone)
  Cloning method: Other
Terms and licenses: Academic/Nonprofit Terms; Industry Terms
How to cite: pNL [NlucP/ARE/Hygro] Vector was a gift from Promega Corporation (Addgene plasmid # 236818 ; http://n2t.net/addgene:236818 ; RRID:Addgene_236818)
